>Addgene plasmid #142255 | TFORF0361 | addgene full sequence | sequence record 395748 | Addgene NGS Result
TTAATGTAGTCTTATGCAATACTCTTGTAGTCTTGCAACATGGTAACGATGAGTTAGCAACATGCCTTAC
AAGGAGAGAAAAAGCACCGTGCATGCCGATTGGTGGAAGTAAGGTGGTACGATCGTGCCTTATTAGGAAG
GCAACAGACGGGTCTGACATGGATTGGACGAACCACTGAATTGCCGCATTGCAGAGATATTGTATTTAAG
TGCCTAGCTCGATACATAAACGGGTCTCTCTGGTTAGACCAGATCTGAGCCTGGGAGCTCTCTGGCTAAC
TAGGGAACCCACTGCTTAAGCCTCAATAAAGCTTGCCTTGAGTGCTTCAAGTAGTGTGTGCCCGTCTGTT
GTGTGACTCTGGTAACTAGAGATCCCTCAGACCCTTTTAGTCAGTGTGGAAAATCTCTAGCAGTGGCGCC
CGAACAGGGACTTGAAAGCGAAAGGGAAACCAGAGGAGCTCTCTCGACGCAGGACTCGGCTTGCTGAAGC
GCGCACGGCAAGAGGCGAGGGGCGGCGACTGGTGAGTACGCCAAAAATTTTGACTAGCGGAGGCTAGAAG
GAGAGAGATGGGTGCGAGAGCGTCAGTATTAAGCGGGGGAGAATTAGATCGCGATGGGAAAAAATTCGGT
TAAGGCCAGGGGGAAAGAAAAAATATAAATTAAAACATATAGTATGGGCAAGCAGGGAGCTAGAACGATT
CGCAGTTAATCCTGGCCTGTTAGAAACATCAGAAGGCTGTAGACAAATACTGGGACAGCTACAACCATCC
CTTCAGACAGGATCAGAAGAACTTAGATCATTATATAATACAGTAGCAACCCTCTATTGTGTGCATCAAA
GGATAGAGATAAAAGACACCAAGGAAGCTTTAGACAAGATAGAGGAAGAGCAAAACAAAAGTAAGACCAC
CGCACAGCAAGCGGCCGCTGATCTTCAGACCTGGAGGAGGAGATATGAGGGACAATTGGAGAAGTGAATT
ATATAAATATAAAGTAGTAAAAATTGAACCATTAGGAGTAGCACCCACCAAGGCAAAGAGAAGAGTGGTG
CAGAGAGAAAAAAGAGCAGTGGGAATAGGAGCTTTGTTCCTTGGGTTCTTGGGAGCAGCAGGAAGCACTA
TGGGCGCAGCGTCAATGACGCTGACGGTACAGGCCAGACAATTATTGTCTGGTATAGTGCAGCAGCAGAA
CAATTTGCTGAGGGCTATTGAGGCGCAACAGCATCTGTTGCAACTCACAGTCTGGGGCATCAAGCAGCTC
CAGGCAAGAATCCTGGCTGTGGAAAGATACCTAAAGGATCAACAGCTCCTGGGGATTTGGGGTTGCTCTG
GAAAACTCATTTGCACCACTGCTGTGCCTTGGAATGCTAGTTGGAGTAATAAATCTCTGGAACAGATTTG
GAATCACACGACCTGGATGGAGTGGGACAGAGAAATTAACAATTACACAAGCTTAATACACTCCTTAATT
GAAGAATCGCAAAACCAGCAAGAAAAGAATGAACAAGAATTATTGGAATTAGATAAATGGGCAAGTTTGT
GGAATTGGTTTAACATAACAAATTGGCTGTGGTATATAAAATTATTCATAATGATAGTAGGAGGCTTGGT
AGGTTTAAGAATAGTTTTTGCTGTACTTTCTATAGTGAATAGAGTTAGGCAGGGATATTCACCATTATCG
TTTCAGACCCACCTCCCAACCCCGAGGGGACCCATGCATTGCATCTCAATTAGTCAGCAACCAGGTGTGG
AAAGTCCCCAGGCTCCCCAGCAGGCAGAAGTATGCAAAGCATGCGTCTCAATTAGTCAGCAACCATAGTC
CCGCCCCTAACTCCGCCCATCCCGCCCCTAACTCCGCCCAGTTCCGCCCATTCTCCGCCCCATGGCTGAC
TAATTTTTTTTATTTATGCAGAGGCCGAGGCCGCCTCGGCCTCTGAGCTATTCCAGAAGTAGTGAGGAGG
CTTTTTTGGAGGCCTAGGCTTTTGCAAAAAGCTTTCTAGAGGTACCACCGGAGCTTACCATGACCGAGTA
CAAGCCCACGGTGCGCCTCGCCACCCGCGACGACGTCCCCAGGGCCGTACGCACCCTCGCCGCCGCGTTC
GCCGACTACCCCGCCACGCGCCACACCGTCGATCCGGACCGCCACATCGAGCGGGTCACCGAGCTGCAAG
AACTCTTCCTCACGCGCGTCGGGCTCGACATCGGCAAGGTGTGGGTCGCGGACGACGGCGCCGCCGTGGC
GGTCTGGACCACGCCGGAGAGCGTCGAAGCGGGGGCGGTGTTCGCCGAGATCGGCCCGCGCATGGCCGAG
TTGAGCGGTTCCCGGCTGGCCGCGCAGCAACAGATGGAAGGCCTCCTGGCGCCGCACCGGCCCAAGGAGC
CCGCGTGGTTCCTGGCCACCGTCGGCGTCTCGCCCGACCACCAGGGCAAGGGTCTGGGCAGCGCCGTCGT
GCTCCCCGGAGTGGAGGCGGCCGAGCGCGCCGGGGTGCCCGCCTTCCTGGAGACCTCCGCGCCCCGCAAC
CTCCCCTTCTACGAGCGGCTCGGCTTCACCGTCACCGCCGACGTCGAGGTGCCCGAAGGACCGCGCACCT
GGTGCATGACCCGCAAGCCCGGTGCCAGTTAACGAATTCTAGATCTTGAGACAAATGGCAGTATTCATCC
ACAATTTTAAAAGAAAAGGGGGGATTGGGGGGTACAGTGCAGGGGAAAGAATAGTAGACATAATAGCAAC
AGACATACAAACTAAAGAATTACAAAAACAAATTACAAAAATTCAAAATTTTCGGGTTTATTACAGGGAC
AGCAGAGATCCACTTTGGCGCCGGCTCGAGGCCTGCAGGTGCAAAGATGGATAAAGTTTTAAACAGAGAG
GAATCTTTGCAGCTAATGGACCTTCTAGGTCTTGAAAGGAGTGGGAATTGGCTCCGGTGCCCGTCAGTGG
GCAGAGCGCACATCGCCCACAGTCCCCGAGAAGTTGGGGGGAGGGGTCGGCAATTGAACCGGTGCCTAGA
GAAGGTGGCGCGGGGTAAACTGGGAAAGTGATGTCGTGTACTGGCTCCGCCTTTTTCCCGAGGGTGGGGG
AGAACCGTATATAAGTGCAGTAGTCGCCGTGAACGTTCTTTTTCGCAACGGGTTTGCCGCCAGAACACAG
GTAAGTGCCGTGTGTGGTTCCCGCGGGCCTGGCCTCTTTACGGGTTATGGCCCTTGCGTGCCTTGAATTA
CTTCCACCTGGCTGCAGTACGTGATTCTTGATCCCGAGCTTCGGGTTGGAAGTGGGTGGGAGAGTTCGAG
GCCTTGCGCTTAAGGAGCCCCTTCGCCTCGTGCTTGAGTTGAGGCCTGGCCTGGGCGCTGGGGCCGCCGC
GTGCGAATCTGGTGGCACCTTCGCGCCTGTCTCGCTGCTTTCGATAAGTCTCTAGCCATTTAAAATTTTT
GATGACCTGCTGCGACGCTTTTTTTCTGGCAAGATAGTCTTGTAAATGCGGGCCAAGATCTGCACACTGG
TATTTCGGTTTTTGGGGCCGCGGGCGGCGACGGGGCCCGTGCGTCCCAGCGCACATGTTCGGCGAGGCGG
GGCCTGCGAGCGCGGCCACCGAGAATCGGACGGGGGTAGTCTCAAGCTGGCCGGCCTGCTCTGGTGCCTG
GCCTCGCGCCGCCGTGTATCGCCCCGCCCTGGGCGGCAAGGCTGGCCCGGTCGGCACCAGTTGCGTGAGC
GGAAAGATGGCCGCTTCCCGGCCCTGCTGCAGGGAGCTCAAAATGGAGGACGCGGCGCTCGGGAGAGCGG
GCGGGTGAGTCACCCACACAAAGGAAAAGGGCCTTTCCGTCCTCAGCCGTCGCTTCATGTGACTCCACGG
AGTACCGGGCGCCGTCCAGGCACCTCGATTAGTTCTCGAGCTTTTGGAGTACGTCGTCTTTAGGTTGGGG
GGAGGGGTTTTATGCGATGGAGTTTCCCCACACTGAGTGGGTGGAGACTGAAGTTAGGCCAGCTTGGCAC
TTGATGTAATTCTCCTTGGAATTTGCCCTTTTTGAGTTTGGATCTTGGTTCATTCTCAAGCCTCAGACAG
TGGTTCAAAGTTTTTTTCTTCCATTTCAGGTGTCGTGAGGCTAGCACCGCCACCATGCACGGAGGGCGGA
GCTGCGGCCCGAGGACGCGACGCGAGCCCAGTTCCGGCGAGGAGGCCGCGCCAGTGACAGCGATGGCGGC
GGAGTCGGCGCTCCAAGTTGTGGAGAAGCTGCAGGCGCGCCTGGCCGCGAACCCGGACCCTAAGAAGCTA
TTGAAATATTTGAAGAAACTCTCCACCCTGCCTATTACAGTAGACATTCTTGCGGAGACTGGGGTTGGGA
AAACAGTAAATAGCTTGCGAAAACACGAGCATGTTGGAAGCTTTGCCAGGGACCTAGTGGCCCAGTGGAA
GAAGCTGGTTCCTGTGGAACGAAATGCTGAGCCTGATGAACAGGACTTTGAGAAGAGCAATTCCCGAAAG
CGCCCTCGGGATGCCCTGCAGAAGGAGGAGGAGATGGAGGGGGACTACCAAGAAACCTGGAAAGCCACGG
GGAGCCGATCCTATAGCCCTGACCACAGGCAGAAGAAACATAGGAAACTCTCGGAGCTCGAGAGACCTCA
CAAAGTGTCTCACGGTCATGAGAGGAGAGATGAGAGAAAGAGGTGTCACAGAATGTCACCAACTTACTCT
TCAGACCCTGAGTCTTCTGATTATGGCCATGTTCAATCCCCTCCATCTTGTACCAGTCCTCATCAGATGT
ACGTCGACCACTACAGATCCCTGGAGGAGGACCAGGAGCCCATTGTTTCACACCAGAAGCCTGGGAAAGG
CCACAGCAATGCCTTTCAGGACAGACTCGGGGCCAGCCAAGAACGACACCTGGGTGAACCCCATGGGAAA
GGGGTTGTGAGTCAAAACAAGGAGCACAAATCTTCCCACAAGGACAAACGCCCCGTGGATGCCAAGAGTG
ATGAGAAGGCCTCTGTGGTGAGCAGAGAGAAATCACACAAGGCCCTCTCCAAAGAGGAGAACCGAAGGCC
ACCCTCAGGGGACAATGCAAGGGAGAAACCGCCCTCTAGTGGCGTAAAGAAAGAGAAGGACAGAGAGGGC
AGCAGCCTGAAGAAGAAGTGTTTGCCTCCCTCAGAGGCCGCTTCAGACAACCACCTGAAAAAGCCAAAGC
ACAGAGACCCAGAGAAAGCCAAATTGGACAAAAGCAAGCAAGGTCTGGACAGCTTTGACACAGGAAAAGG
AGCAGGAGACCTGTTGCCCAAGGTAAAAGAGAAGGGTTCTAACAACCTAAAGACTCCAGAAGGGAAAGTC
AAAACTAATTTGGATAGAAAGTCACTGGGCTCCCTCCCTAAAGTTGAGGAGACAGATATGGAGGATGAAT
TCGAGCAGCCAACCATGTCTTTTGAATCCTACCTCAGCTATGACCAGCCCCGGAAGAAAAAGAAAAAGAT
TGTGAAAACTTCAGCCACGGCACTTGGAGATAAAGGACTTAAAAAAAATGACTCTAAAAGCACTGGTAAA
AACTTGGACTCAGTTCAGAAATTACCCAAGGTGAACAAAACCAAGTCAGAGAAGCCGGCTGGAGCTGATT
TAGCCAAGCTGAGAAAGGTGCCTGATGTGTTGCCAGTGTTGCCAGACCTCCCGTTACCCGCGATACAGGC
CAATTACCGTCCACTGCCTTCCCTCGAGCTGATATCCTCCTTCCAGCCAAAGCGAAAAGCGTTCTCTTCA
CCCCAGGAAGAAGAAGAAGCTGGATTTACTGGGCGCAGAATGAATTCCAAGATGCAGGTGTATTCTGGTT
CCAAGTGTGCCTATCTCCCTAAAATGATGACCTTGCACCAGCAATGCATCCGAGTACTTAAAAACAACAT
CGATTCAATCTTTGAAGTGGGAGGAGTCCCATACTCTGTTCTTGAACCCGTTTTGGAGAGGTGTACACCT
GATCAGCTGTATCGCATAGAGGAATACAATCATGTATTAATTGAAGAAACAGATCAATTATGGAAAGTTC
ATTGTCACCGAGACTTTAAGGAAGAAAGACCCGAAGAGTATGAGTCGTGGCGAGAGATGTACCTGCGGCT
TCAGGACGCCCGAGAGCAGCGGCTACGAGTACTAACAAAGAATATCCAGTTCGCACATGCCAATAAGCCC
AAAGGCCGACAAGCAAAGATGGCCTTTGTCAACTCTGTGGCCAAGCCACCTCGTGACGTCCGGAGGAGGC
AGGAAAAGTTTGGAACGGGAGGAGCAGCTGTCCCTGAGAAAATCAAGATCAAGCCAGCCCCGTACCCCAT
GGGAAGCAGCCATGCTTCCGCCAGTAGCATCAGCTTTAACCCCAGCCCTGAGGAGCCGGCCTATGATGGC
CCAAGCACCAGCAGTGCCCACTTGGCACCAGTGGTCAGCAGCACTGTTTCCTATGATCCTAGGAAACCCA
CTGTGAAGAAAATTGCCCCAATGATGGCCAAGACAATTAAAGCTTTCAAGAACAGATTCTCCCGACGATA
GTAATGAACTAGTCCGTAACTTGAAAGTATTTCGATTTCTTGGCTTTATATATCTTGTGGAAAGGACGAC
CGTCTTCAGTCATCTGGATCCTAACGCGTTAAGTCGACAATCAACCTCTGGATTACAAAATTTGTGAAAG
ATTGACTGGTATTCTTAACTATGTTGCTCCTTTTACGCTATGTGGATACGCTGCTTTAATGCCTTTGTAT
CATGCTATTGCTTCCCGTATGGCTTTCATTTTCTCCTCCTTGTATAAATCCTGGTTGCTGTCTCTTTATG
AGGAGTTGTGGCCCGTTGTCAGGCAACGTGGCGTGGTGTGCACTGTGTTTGCTGACGCAACCCCCACTGG
TTGGGGCATTGCCACCACCTGTCAGCTCCTTTCCGGGACTTTCGCTTTCCCCCTCCCTATTGCCACGGCG
GAACTCATCGCCGCCTGCCTTGCCCGCTGCTGGACAGGGGCTCGGCTGTTGGGCACTGACAATTCCGTGG
TGTTGTCGGGGAAATCATCGTCCTTTCCTTGGCTGCTCGCCTGTGTTGCCACCTGGATTCTGCGCGGGAC
GTCCTTCTGCTACGTCCCTTCGGCCCTCAATCCAGCGGACCTTCCTTCCCGCGGCCTGCTGCCGGCTCTG
CGGCCTCTTCCGCGTCTTCGCCTTCGCCCTCAGACGAGTCGGATCTCCCTTTGGGCCGCCTCCCCGCGTC
GACTTTAAGACCAATGACTTACAAGGCAGCTGTAGATCTTAGCCACTTTTTAAAAGAAAAGGGGGGACTG
GAAGGGCTAATTCACTCCCAACGAAGACAAGATCTGCTTTTTGCTTGTACTGGGTCTCTCTGGTTAGACC
AGATCTGAGCCTGGGAGCTCTCTGGCTAACTAGGGAACCCACTGCTTAAGCCTCAATAAAGCTTGCCTTG
AGTGCTTCAAGTAGTGTGTGCCCGTCTGTTGTGTGACTCTGGTAACTAGAGATCCCTCAGACCCTTTTAG
TCAGTGTGGAAAATCTCTAGCAGTACGTATAGTAGTTCATGTCATCTTATTATTCAGTATTTATAACTTG
CAAAGAAATGAATATCAGAGAGTGAGAGGAACTTGTTTATTGCAGCTTATAATGGTTACAAATAAAGCAA
TAGCATCACAAATTTCACAAATAAAGCATTTTTTTCACTGCATTCTAGTTGTGGTTTGTCCAAACTCATC
AATGTATCTTATCATGTCTGGCTCTAGCTATCCCGCCCCTAACTCCGCCCATCCCGCCCCTAACTCCGCC
CAGTTCCGCCCATTCTCCGCCCCATGGCTGACTAATTTTTTTTATTTATGCAGAGGCCGAGGCCGCCTCG
GCCTCTGAGCTATTCCAGAAGTAGTGAGGAGGCTTTTTTGGAGGCCTAGGGACGTACCCAATTCGCCCTA
TAGTGAGTCGTATTACGCGCGCTCACTGGCCGTCGTTTTACAACGTCGTGACTGGGAAAACCCTGGCGTT
ACCCAACTTAATCGCCTTGCAGCACATCCCCCTTTCGCCAGCTGGCGTAATAGCGAAGAGGCCCGCACCG
ATCGCCCTTCCCAACAGTTGCGCAGCCTGAATGGCGAATGGG
[124 nt withheld, positions 8093-8216]
C
[91 nt withheld, positions 8218-8308]
A
[49 nt withheld, positions 8310-8358]
CCTTTGACGTTGGAGTCCACGTTCTTT
[37 nt withheld, positions 8386-8422]
ACCCTATCTCGGTCTATTCTTTTGATTTATAAGGGATTTTGCCGATTTCGGCCTATTGGTTAAAAAATGA
GCTGATTTAACAAAAATTTAACGCGAATTTTAACAAAATATTAACGCTTACAATTTAGGTGGCACTTTTC
GGGGAAATGTGCGCGGAACCCCTATTTGTTTATTTTTCTAAATACATTCAAATATGTATCCGCTCATGAG
ACAATAACCCTGATAAATGCTTCAATAATATTGAAAAAGGAAGAGTATGAGTATTCAACATTTCCGTGTC
GCCCTTATTCCCTTTTTTGCGGCATTTTGCCTTCCTGTTTTTGCTCACCCAGAAACGCTGGTGAAAGTAA
AAGATGCTGAAGATCAGTTGGGTGCACGAGTGGGTTACATCGAACTGGATCTCAACAGCGGTAAGATCCT
TGAGAGTTTTCGCCCCGAAGAACGTTTTCCAATGATGAGCACTTTTAAAGTTCTGCTATGTGGCGCGGTA
TTATCCCGTATTGACGCCGGGCAAGAGCAACTCGGTCGCCGCATACACTATTCTCAGAATGACTTGGTTG
AGTACTCACCAGTCACAGAAAAGCATCTTACGGATGGCATGACAGTAAGAGAATTATGCAGTGCTGCCAT
AACCATGAGTGATAACACTGCGGCCAACTTACTTCTGACAACGATCGGAGGACCGAAGGAGCTAACCGCT
TTTTTGCACAACATGGGGGATCATGTAACTCGCCTTGATCGTTGGGAACCGGAGCTGAATGAAGCCATAC
CAAACGACGAGCGTGACACCACGATGCCTGTAGCAATGGCAACAACGTTGCGCAAACTATTAACTGGCGA
ACTACTTACTCTAGCTTCCCGGCAACAATTAATAGACTGGATGGAGGCGGATAAAGTTGCAGGACCACTT
CTGCGCTCGGCCCTTCCGGCTGGCTGGTTTATTGCTGATAAATCTGGAGCCGGTGAGCGTGGGTCTCGCG
GTATCATTGCAGCACTGGGGCCAGATGGTAAGCCCTCCCGTATCGTAGTTATCTACACGACGGGGAGTCA
GGCAACTATGGATGAACGAAATAGACAGATCGCTGAGATAGGTGCCTCACTGATTAAGCATTGGTAACTG
TCAGACCAAGTTTACTCATATATACTTTAGATTGATTTAAAACTTCATTTTTAATTTAAAAGGATCTAGG
TGAAGATCCTTTTTGATAATCTCATGACCAAAATCCCTTAACGTGAGTTTTCGTTCCACTGAGCGTCAGA
CCCCGTAGAAAAGATCAAAGGATCTTCTTGAGATCCTTTTTTTCTGCGCGTAATCTGCTGCTTGCAAACA
AAAAAACCACCGCTACCAGCGGTGGTTTGTTTGCCGGATCAAGAGCTACCAACTCTTTTTCCGAAGGTAA
CTGGCTTCAGCAGAGCGCAGATACCAAATACTGTTCTTCTAGTGTAGCCGTAGTTAGGCCACCACTTCAA
GAACTCTGTAGCACCGCCTACATACCTCGCTCTGCTAATCCTGTTACCAGTGGCTGCTGCCAGTGGCGAT
AAGTCGTGTCTTACCGGGTTGGACTCAAGACGATAGTTACCGGATAAGGCGCAGCGGTCGGGCTGAACGG
GGGGTTCGTGCACACAGCCCAGCTTGGAGCGAACGACCTACACCGAACTGAGATACCTACAGCGTGAGCT
ATGAGAAAGCGCCACGCTTCCCGAAGGGAGAAAGGCGGACAGGTATCCGGTAAGCGGCAGGGTCGGAACA
GGAGAGCGCACGAGGGAGCTTCCAGGGGGAAACGCCTGGTATCTTTATAGTCCTGTCGGGTTTCGCCACC
TCTGACTTGAGCGTCGATTTTTGTGATGCTCGTCAGGGGGGCGGAGCCTATGGAAAAACGCCAGCAACGC
GGCCTTTTTACGGTTCCTGGCCTTTTGCTGGCCTTTTGCTCACATGTTCTTTCCTGCGTTATCCCCTGAT
TCTGTGGATAACCGTATTACCGCCTTTGAGTGAGCTGATACCGCTCGCCGCAGCCGAACGACCGAGCGCA
GCGAGTCAGTGAGCGAGGAAGCGGAAGAGCGCCCAATACGCAAACCGCCTCTCCCCGCGCGTTGGCCGAT
TCATTAATGCAGCTGGCACGACAGGTTTCCCGACTGGAAAGCGGGCAGTGAGCGCAACGCAATTAATGTG
AGTTAGCTCACTCATTAGGCACCCCAGGCTTTACACTTTATGCTTCCGGCTCGTATGTTGTGTGGAATTG
TGAGCGGATAACAATTTCACACAGGAAACAGCTATGACCATGATTACGCCAAGCGCGCAATTAACCCTCA
CTAAAGGGAACAAAAGCTGGAGCTGCAAGC
Features (pLannotate 1.2.2; 31 found; start..end, strand, type, name):
      5..231     +  promoter       RSV promoter: Rous sarcoma virus enhancer/promoter
    232..412     +  LTR            5' LTR (truncated): truncated 5' long terminal repeat (LTR) from HIV-1
    459..584     +  misc_feature   HIV-1 Ψ: packaging signal of human immunodeficiency virus type 1
    568..931     +  CDS            HIV-1 gag (fragment): gag protein from human immunodeficiency virus 1; gag
   1077..1310    +  misc_feature   RRE: The Rev response element (RRE) of HIV-1 allows for Rev-dependent mRNA export from the nucleus to the cytoplasm.
   1687..1713    +  CDS            Rev (fragment): human immunodeficiency virus 1 (HIV-1) Rev protein; rev; enhances nuclear export of unspliced and incompletely spliced viral mRNAs
   1720..1743    +  promoter       SV40 promoter (fragment): SV40 early promoter
   1744..1815    +  promoter       SV40 promoter (fragment): SV40 enhancer and early promoter
   1839..1974    +  rep_origin     SV40 ori: SV40 origin of replication
   2020..2616    +  CDS            PuroR (fragment): puromycin N-acetyltransferase; pac from Streptomyces; confers resistance to puromycin
   2665..2782    +  misc_feature   cPPT/CTS: central polypurine tract and central termination sequence of HIV-1
   2847..2913    +  CDS            small t antigen (fragment): SV40 (simian virus 40) small t antigen
   2920..4098    +  promoter       EF-1α promoter: strong constitutive promoter for human elongation factor EF-1α
   4115..6508    +  CDS            ELOA: ELOA1_HUMAN - Also known as TCEB3. Experimental evidence at protein level: Swiss-Prot protein existence level 1. SIII, also known as elongin, is a general transcription elongation factor that increases the RNA polymerase II transcription elongation past template-encoded arresting sites. Subunit A is transcriptionally active and its transcription activity is strongly enhanced by binding to the dimeric complex of the SIII regulatory subunits B and C (elongin BC complex). From Homo sapiens (Human).
   6524..6577    +  promoter       U6 promoter (fragment): RNA polymerase III promoter for human U6 snRNA
   6619..7207    +  misc_feature   WPRE: woodchuck hepatitis virus posttranscriptional regulatory element
   7258..7277    +  misc_feature   cPPT/CTS (fragment): central polypurine tract and central termination sequence of HIV-1
   7279..7512    +  LTR            3' LTR (ΔU3): self-inactivating 3' long terminal repeat (LTR) from HIV-1
   7590..7711    +  polyA_signal   SV40 poly(A) signal: SV40 polyadenylation signal
   7751..7886    +  rep_origin     SV40 ori: SV40 origin of replication
   7907..7925    -  promoter       T7 promoter: promoter for bacteriophage T7 RNA polymerase
   7933..8088    +  CDS            lacZα (fragment): LacZα fragment of β-galactosidase; lacZ fragment
   8093..8521    +  rep_origin     f1 ori (sequence partly withheld): f1 bacteriophage origin of replication; arrow indicates direction of (+) strand synthesis
   8574..8678    +  promoter       AmpR promoter: bla
   8679..9539    +  CDS            AmpR: β-lactamase; bla; confers resistance to ampicillin, carbenicillin, and related antibiotics
   9710..10298   +  rep_origin     ori: high-copy-number ColE1/pMB1/pBR322/pUC origin of replication
  10481..10573   +  CDS            lacI (fragment): lac repressor; lacI; The lac repressor binds to the lac operator to inhibit transcription in E. coli. This inhibition can be relieved by adding lactose or isopropyl-β-D-thiogalactopyranoside (IPTG).
  10586..10607   +  protein_bind   CAP binding site: CAP binding activates transcription in the presence of cAMP. E. coli catabolite activator protein
  10622..10652   +  promoter       lac promoter: promoter for the E. coli lac operon
  10656..10678   +  protein_bind   lac operator (fragment): The lac repressor binds to the lac operator to inhibit transcription in E. coli. This inhibition can be relieved by adding lactose or isopropyl-β-D-thiogalactopyranoside (IPTG). lac repressor encoded by lacI
  10721..10739   +  promoter       T3 promoter: promoter for bacteriophage T3 RNA polymerase
