[The description below was written by a language model from this plasmid's Addgene catalogue record and pLannotate feature annotations shown in this document.]
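Description:
TFORF0361 is a lentiviral mammalian expression plasmid built on the pLX_TRC317 backbone and carrying the human TCEB3 open reading frame (current gene symbol ELOA, encoding elongin A). Elongin A is the transcriptionally active subunit of the SIII complex, which helps RNA polymerase II elongate past arrest sites. The plasmid belongs to a barcoded transcription factor ORF collection in which each ORF is paired with a unique 24-bp barcode, so that the overexpressed factor can be identified in pooled screens. The feature table does not annotate the barcode itself. The short stretch between the ORF and the WPRE, where a U6 promoter fragment is called, may correspond to this barcode region, but the record does not confirm it.

In bacteria the roughly 10.8 kb plasmid is maintained through a high-copy ColE1/pUC-type origin and ampicillin resistance, and it also carries an f1 origin. The depositor warns of possible recombination, which is common for LTR-containing vectors.

The viral cassette follows a third-generation, self-inactivating design. An RSV promoter drives a truncated HIV-1 5' LTR, followed by the Ψ packaging signal, a gag fragment, the RRE for Rev-dependent export, a cPPT/CTS, and a ΔU3 3' LTR with a downstream SV40 polyadenylation signal. Two expression units sit between the LTRs. An SV40 early promoter drives puromycin N-acetyltransferase for selection of transduced cells. The EF-1α promoter drives the ELOA ORF, and a WPRE downstream enhances transcript stability and expression. The construct is intended for packaging into lentivirus and stable overexpression of this factor in mammalian cells, individually or within pooled screens such as directed differentiation studies.
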