Addgene plasmid #142255: TFORF0361
Purpose: Lentiviral vector for overexpressing transcription factor ORFs with unique 24-bp barcodes. Barcodes facilitate identification of transcription factors in pooled screens.
Depositing lab: Feng Zhang. Depositing organization: Broad Institute. Publication: A transcription factor atlas of directed differentiation. Joung J, Ma S, Tay T, Geiger-Schuller KR, Kirchgatterer PC, Verdine VK, Guo B, Arias-Garcia MA, Allen WE, Singh A, Kuksenko O, Abudayyeh OO, Gootenberg JS, Fu Z, Macrae RK, Buenrostro JD, Regev A, Zhang F. Cell. 2023 Jan 5;186(1):209-229.e26. doi: 10.1016/j.cell.2022.11.026. PubMed 36608654.
Backbone
  Vector backbone: pLX_TRC317
  Backbone manufacturer: Broad Institute Genetic Perturbation Platform
  Backbone size w/o insert (bp): 8264
  Vector type: Mammalian Expression, Lentiviral
  Selectable markers: Puromycin
Growth in bacteria
  Bacterial resistance: Ampicillin, 100 μg/mL
  Growth temperature: 37°C
  Growth strain: NEB Stable
  Copy number: High Copy
Gene/Insert
  Gene/Insert name: TCEB3
  Species: H. sapiens (human)
  Insert size (bp): 2498
  Entrez Gene: ELOA (a.k.a. ELOA1, SIII, SIII p110, TCEB3, TCEB3A)
  Promoter: EF1a
  Cloning method: Unknown
  Sequencing primers: 5′ GGGTGGAGACTGAAGTTAGGCCAG; 3′ CACATAGCGTAAAAGGAGCAACATAG
Terms and licenses: Academic/Nonprofit Terms; Industry Terms: Not Available to Industry
Depositor comments: NM_003198,ENST00000418390,ENST00000613537 . The transcription factor ORF portion of this plasmid was synthesized by Genewiz. Please test multiple small colonies in case of plasmid recombination. To make this collection available in a timely manner, a portion of this collection was not fully sequenced by Addgene. If an Addgene verified full plasmid sequence is not available, please contact us prior to placing an order to request the full sequence.
How to cite: TFORF0361 was a gift from Feng Zhang (Addgene plasmid # 142255 ; http://n2t.net/addgene:142255 ; RRID:Addgene_142255)
