>Addgene plasmid #142255 | TFORF0361 | depositor partial sequence | sequence record 278903 | Insert
ACCGCCACCATGCACGGAGGGCGGAGCTGCGGCCCGAGGACGCGACGCGAGCCCAGTTCCGGCGAGGAGG
CCGCGCCAGTGACAGCGATGGCGGCGGAGTCGGCGCTCCAAGTTGTGGAGAAGCTGCAGGCGCGCCTGGC
CGCGAACCCGGACCCTAAGAAGCTATTGAAATATTTGAAGAAACTCTCCACCCTGCCTATTACAGTAGAC
ATTCTTGCGGAGACTGGGGTTGGGAAAACAGTAAATAGCTTGCGAAAACACGAGCATGTTGGAAGCTTTG
CCAGGGACCTAGTGGCCCAGTGGAAGAAGCTGGTTCCTGTGGAACGAAATGCTGAGCCTGATGAACAGGA
CTTTGAGAAGAGCAATTCCCGAAAGCGCCCTCGGGATGCCCTGCAGAAGGAGGAGGAGATGGAGGGGGAC
TACCAAGAAACCTGGAAAGCCACGGGGAGCCGATCCTATAGCCCTGACCACAGGCAGAAGAAACATAGGA
AACTCTCGGAGCTCGAGAGACCTCACAAAGTGTCTCACGGTCATGAGAGGAGAGATGAGAGAAAGAGGTG
TCACAGAATGTCACCAACTTACTCTTCAGACCCTGAGTCTTCTGATTATGGCCATGTTCAATCCCCTCCA
TCTTGTACCAGTCCTCATCAGATGTACGTCGACCACTACAGATCCCTGGAGGAGGACCAGGAGCCCATTG
TTTCACACCAGAAGCCTGGGAAAGGCCACAGCAATGCCTTTCAGGACAGACTCGGGGCCAGCCAAGAACG
ACACCTGGGTGAACCCCATGGGAAAGGGGTTGTGAGTCAAAACAAGGAGCACAAATCTTCCCACAAGGAC
AAACGCCCCGTGGATGCCAAGAGTGATGAGAAGGCCTCTGTGGTGAGCAGAGAGAAATCACACAAGGCCC
TCTCCAAAGAGGAGAACCGAAGGCCACCCTCAGGGGACAATGCAAGGGAGAAACCGCCCTCTAGTGGCGT
AAAGAAAGAGAAGGACAGAGAGGGCAGCAGCCTGAAGAAGAAGTGTTTGCCTCCCTCAGAGGCCGCTTCA
GACAACCACCTGAAAAAGCCAAAGCACAGAGACCCAGAGAAAGCCAAATTGGACAAAAGCAAGCAAGGTC
TGGACAGCTTTGACACAGGAAAAGGAGCAGGAGACCTGTTGCCCAAGGTAAAAGAGAAGGGTTCTAACAA
CCTAAAGACTCCAGAAGGGAAAGTCAAAACTAATTTGGATAGAAAGTCACTGGGCTCCCTCCCTAAAGTT
GAGGAGACAGATATGGAGGATGAATTCGAGCAGCCAACCATGTCTTTTGAATCCTACCTCAGCTATGACC
AGCCCCGGAAGAAAAAGAAAAAGATTGTGAAAACTTCAGCCACGGCACTTGGAGATAAAGGACTTAAAAA
AAATGACTCTAAAAGCACTGGTAAAAACTTGGACTCAGTTCAGAAATTACCCAAGGTGAACAAAACCAAG
TCAGAGAAGCCGGCTGGAGCTGATTTAGCCAAGCTGAGAAAGGTGCCTGATGTGTTGCCAGTGTTGCCAG
ACCTCCCGTTACCCGCGATACAGGCCAATTACCGTCCACTGCCTTCCCTCGAGCTGATATCCTCCTTCCA
GCCAAAGCGAAAAGCGTTCTCTTCACCCCAGGAAGAAGAAGAAGCTGGATTTACTGGGCGCAGAATGAAT
TCCAAGATGCAGGTGTATTCTGGTTCCAAGTGTGCCTATCTCCCTAAAATGATGACCTTGCACCAGCAAT
GCATCCGAGTACTTAAAAACAACATCGATTCAATCTTTGAAGTGGGAGGAGTCCCATACTCTGTTCTTGA
ACCCGTTTTGGAGAGGTGTACACCTGATCAGCTGTATCGCATAGAGGAATACAATCATGTATTAATTGAA
GAAACAGATCAATTATGGAAAGTTCATTGTCACCGAGACTTTAAGGAAGAAAGACCCGAAGAGTATGAGT
CGTGGCGAGAGATGTACCTGCGGCTTCAGGACGCCCGAGAGCAGCGGCTACGAGTACTAACAAAGAATAT
CCAGTTCGCACATGCCAATAAGCCCAAAGGCCGACAAGCAAAGATGGCCTTTGTCAACTCTGTGGCCAAG
CCACCTCGTGACGTCCGGAGGAGGCAGGAAAAGTTTGGAACGGGAGGAGCAGCTGTCCCTGAGAAAATCA
AGATCAAGCCAGCCCCGTACCCCATGGGAAGCAGCCATGCTTCCGCCAGTAGCATCAGCTTTAACCCCAG
CCCTGAGGAGCCGGCCTATGATGGCCCAAGCACCAGCAGTGCCCACTTGGCACCAGTGGTCAGCAGCACT
GTTTCCTATGATCCTAGGAAACCCACTGTGAAGAAAATTGCCCCAATGATGGCCAAGACAATTAAAGCTT
TCAAGAACAGATTCTCCCGACGATAGTAATGAACTAGTCCGTAACTTGAAAGTATTTCGATTTCTTGGCT
TTATATATCTTGTGGAAAGGACGACCGTCTTCAGTCATCTGGATCCTA
