>Addgene plasmid #142255 | TFORF0361 | depositor partial sequence | sequence record 278904 | Barcode
CCGTCTTCAGTCATCTGGATCCTA
